>Addgene plasmid #195431 | pMZ-183 | addgene full sequence | sequence record 385006 | Addgene NGS Result
AAAAAGGATCTTCACCTAGATCCTTTTAAATTAAAAATGAAGTTTTAAATCAATCTAAAGTATATATGAG
TAAACTTGGTCTGACAGTTACCAATGCTTAATCAGTGAGGCACCTATCTCAGCGATCTGTCTATTTCGTT
CATCCATAGTTGCCTGACTCCCCGTCGTGTAGATAACTACGATACGGGAGGGCTTACCATCTGGCCCCAG
TGCTGCAATGATACCGCGAGACCCACGCTCACCGGCTCCAGATTTATCAGCAATAAACCAGCCAGCCGGA
AGGGCCGAGCGCAGAAGTGGTCCTGCAACTTTATCCGCCTCCATCCAGTCTATTAATTGTTGCCGGGAAG
CTAGAGTAAGTAGTTCGCCAGTTAATAGTTTGCGCAACGTTGTTGCCATTGCTACAGGCATCGTGGTGTC
ACGCTCGTCGTTTGGTATGGCTTCATTCAGCTCCGGTTCCCAACGATCAAGGCGAGTTACATGATCCCCC
ATGTTGTGCAAAAAAGCGGTTAGCTCCTTCGGTCCTCCGATCGTTGTCAGAAGTAAGTTGGCCGCAGTGT
TATCACTCATGGTTATGGCAGCACTGCATAATTCTCTTACTGTCATGCCATCCGTAAGATGCTTTTCTGT
GACTGGTGAGTACTCAACCAAGTCATTCTGAGAATAGTGTATGCGGCGACCGAGTTGCTCTTGCCCGGCG
TCAATACGGGATAATACCGCGCCACATAGCAGAACTTTAAAAGTGCTCATCATTGGAAAACGTTCTTCGG
GGCGAAAACTCTCAAGGATCTTACCGCTGTTGAGATCCAGTTCGATGTAACCCACTCGTGCACCCAACTG
ATCTTCAGCATCTTTTACTTTCACCAGCGTTTCTGGGTGAGCAAAAACAGGAAGGCAAAATGCCGCAAAA
AAGGGAATAAGGGCGACACGGAAATGTTGAATACTCATACTCTTCCTTTTTCAATATTATTGAAGCATTT
ATCAGGGTTATTGTCTCATGAGCGGATACATATTTGAATGTATTTAGAAAAATAAACAAATAGGGGTTCC
GCGCACATTTCCCCGAAAAGTGCCACCTGGGTCGACATTGATTATTGACTAGTGCGCCGGGTTTTGGCGC
CTCCCGCGGGCGCCCCCCTCCTCACGGCGAGCGCTGCCACGTCAGACGAAGGGCGCAGCGAGCGTCCTGA
TCCTTCCGCCCGGACGCTCAGGACAGCGGCCCGCTGCTCATAAGACTCGGCCTTAGAACCCCAGTATCAG
CAGAAGGACATTTTAGGACGGGACTTGGGTGACTCTAGGGCACTGGTTTTCTTTCCAGAGAGCGGAACAG
GCGAGGAAAAGTAGTCCCTTCTCGGCGATTCTGCGGAGGGATCTCCGTGGGGCGGTGAACGCCGATGATT
ATATAAGGACGCGCCGGGTGTGGCACAGCTAGTTCCGTCGCAGCCGGGATTTGGGTCGCGGTTCTTGTTT
GTGGATCGCTGTGATCGTCACTTGGTGAGTAGCGGGCTGCTGGGCTGGCCGGGGCTTTCGTGGCCGCCGG
GCCGCTCGGTGGGACGGAAGCGTGTGGAGAGACCGCCAAGGGCTGTAGTCTGGGTCCGCGAGCAAGGTTG
CCCTGAACTGGGGGTTGGGGGGAGCGCAGCAAAATGGCGGCTGTTCCCGAGTCTTGAATGGAAGACGCTT
GTGAGGCGGGCTGTGAGGTCGTTGAAACAAGGTGGGGGGCATGGTGGGCGGCAAGAACCCAAGGTCTTGA
GGCCTTCGCTAATGCGGGAAAGCTCTTATTCGGGTGAGATGGGCTGGGGCACCATCTGGGGACCCTGACG
TGAAGTTTGTCACTGACTGGAGAACTCGGTTTGTCGTCTGTTGCGGGGGCGGCAGTTATGGCGGTGCCGT
TGGGCAGTGCACCCGTACCTTTGGGAGCGCGCGCCCTCGTCGTGTCGTGACGTCACCCGTTCTGTTGGCT
TATAATGCAGGGTGGGGCCACCTGCCGGTAGGTGTGCGGTAGGCTTTTCTCCGTCGCAGGACGCAGGGTT
CGGGCCTAGGGTAGGCTCTCCTGAATCGACAGGCGCCGGACCTCTGGTGAGGGGAGGGATAAGTGAGGCG
TCAGTTTCTTTGGTCGGTTTTATGTACCTATCTTCTTAAGTAGCTGAAGCTCCGGTTTTGAACTATGCGC
TCGGGGTTGGCGAGTGTGTTTTGTGAAGTTTTTTAGGCACCTTTTGAAATGTAATCATTTGGGTCAATAT
GTAATTTTCAGTGTTAGACTAGTAAATTGTCCGCTAAATTCTGGCCGTTTTTGGCTTTTTTGTTAGACAC
GCGTTTAATTAAGCCGCCACCATGGACTACAAAGACCATGACGGTGATTATAAAGATCATGACATCGATT
ACAAGGATGACGATGACAAGATGGCCCCCAAGAAAAAGAGGAAGGTGGGCATTCACGGGGTGCCGGGTGG
ACTCGAGGGAGGCGGTGGAAGCGGCGGTACCGCTAGCTCTAGACCAGGCGAACGACCGTTTCAATGCCGG
ATATGTATGAGGAACTTCTCCCAGGCAAGCAACCTCACAAGGCACACCCGAACACATACAGGAGAAAAGC
CATTCCAATGTCGAATTTGTATGCGCAATTTTTCAGATCATTCTTCCCTGAAAAGGCACCTCCGCACACA
TACTGGTTCACAGAAGCCCTTTCAGTGCAGGATTTGTATGCGCAACTTTAGCCGCGCCCATAACTTGTTG
CTTCACACTAGAACGCATACAGGTGAGAAGCCTTTCCAGTGTCGCATCTGTATGCGGAACTTCAGCCAGC
GATCATCCCTTGTGAGACATTTGCGAACTCACACCGGTTCTCAAAAACCTTTTCAGTGCCGAATTTGTAT
GCGCAACTTCAGCCAAAGTACGACGCTGAAACGACACACGCGCACGCACACCGGGGAAAAACCGTTTCAA
TGTCGAATCTGCATGCGCAATTTTAGCGATCCTTCCAACCTCCGACGCCATCTGCGCACACACTTGCGGG
GATCCACCTGCAGGGATGAGTTTCCCACCATGGTGTTTCCTTCTGGGCAGATCAGCCAGGCCTCGGCCTT
GGCCCCGGCCCCTCCCCAAGTCCTGCCCCAGGCTCCAGCCCCTGCCCCTGCTCCAGCCATGGTATCAGCT
CTGGCCCAGGCCCCAGCCCCTGTCCCAGTCCTAGCCCCAGGCCCTCCTCAGGCTGTGGCCCCACCTGCCC
CCAAGCCCACCCAGGCTGGGGAAGGAACGCTGTCAGAGGCCCTGCTGCAGCTGCAGTTTGATGATGAAGA
CCTGGGGGCCTTGCTTGGCAACAGCACAGACCCAGCTGTGTTCACAGACCTGGCATCCGTCGACAACTCC
GAGTTTCAGCAGCTGCTGAACCAGGGCATACCTGTGGCCCCCCACACAACTGAGCCCATGCTGATGGAGT
ACCCTGAGGCTATAACTCGCCTAGTGACAGGGGCCCAGAGGCCCCCCGACCCAGCTCCTGCTCCACTGGG
GGCCCCGGGGCTCCCCAATGGCCTCCTTTCAGGAGATGAAGACTTCTCCTCCATTGCGGACATGGACTTC
TCAGCCCTGCTGAGTCAGATCAGCTCCTAAGCGGCCGCACTCCTCAGGTGCAGGCTGCCTATCAGAAGGT
GGTGGCTGGTGTGGCCAATGCCCTGGCTCACAAATACCACTGAGATCTTTTTCCCTCTGCCAAAAATTAT
GGGGACATCATGAAGCCCCTTGAGCATCTGACTTCTGGCTAATAAAGGAAATTTATTTTCATTGCAATAG
TGTGTTGGAATTTTTTGTGTCTCTCACTCGGAAGGACATATGGGAGGGCAAATCATTTAAAACATCAGAA
TGAGTATTTGGTTTAGAGTTTGGCAACATATGCCCATATGCTGGCTGCCATGAACAAAGGTTGGCTATAA
AGAGGTCATCAGTATATGAAACAGCCCCCTGCTGTCCATTCCTTATTCCATAGAAAAGCCTTGACTTGAG
GTTAGATTTTTTTTATATTTTGTTTTGTGTTATTTTTTTCTTTAACATCCCTAAAATTTTCCTTACATGT
TTTACTAGCCAGATTTTTCCTCCTCTCCTGACTACTCCCAGTCATAGCTGTCCCTCTTCTCTTATGGAGA
TCCCTCGACCTGCAGCCCAAGCTTGGCGTAATCATGGTCATAGCTGTTTCCTGTGTGAAATTGTTATCCG
CTCACAATTCCACACAACATACGAGCCGGAAGCATAAAGTGTAAAGCCTGGGGTGCCTAATGAGTGAGCT
AACTCACATTAATTGCGTTGCGCTCACTGCCCGCTTTCCAGTCGGGAAACCTGTCGTGCCAGCGGATCCG
CATCTCAATTAGTCAGCAACCATAGTCCCGCCCCTAACTCCGCCCAGTTCCGCCCATTCTCCGCCCCATG
GCTGACTAATTTTTTTTATTTATGCAGAGGCCGAGGCCGCCTCGGCCTCTGAGCTATTCCAGAAGTAGTG
AGGAGGCTTTTTTGGAGGCCTAGGCTTTTGCAAAAAGCTAACTTGTTTATTGCAGCTTATAATGGTTACA
AATAAAGCAATAGCATCACAAATTTCACAAATAAAGCATTTTTTTCACTGCATTCTAGTTGTGGTTTGTC
CAAACTCATCAATGTATCTTATCATGTCTGGATCCGCTGCATTAATGAATCGGCCAACGCGCGGGGAGAG
GCGGTTTGCGTATTGGGCGCTCTTCCGCTTCCTCGCTCACTGACTCGCTGCGCTCGGTCGTTCGGCTGCG
GCGAGCGGTATCAGCTCACTCAAAGGCGGTAATACGGTTATCCACAGAATCAGGGGATAACGCAGGAAAG
AACATGTGAGCAAAAGGCCAGCAAAAGGCCAGGAACCGTAAAAAGGCCGCGTTGCTGGCGTTTTTCCATA
GGCTCCGCCCCCCTGACGAGCATCACAAAAATCGACGCTCAAGTCAGAGGTGGCGAAACCCGACAGGACT
ATAAAGATACCAGGCGTTTCCCCCTGGAAGCTCCCTCGTGCGCTCTCCTGTTCCGACCCTGCCGCTTACC
GGATACCTGTCCGCCTTTCTCCCTTCGGGAAGCGTGGCGCTTTCTCATAGCTCACGCTGTAGGTATCTCA
GTTCGGTGTAGGTCGTTCGCTCCAAGCTGGGCTGTGTGCACGAACCCCCCGTTCAGCCCGACCGCTGCGC
CTTATCCGGTAACTATCGTCTTGAGTCCAACCCGGTAAGACACGACTTATCGCCACTGGCAGCAGCCACT
GGTAACAGGATTAGCAGAGCGAGGTATGTAGGCGGTGCTACAGAGTTCTTGAAGTGGTGGCCTAACTACG
GCTACACTAGAAGAACAGTATTTGGTATCTGCGCTCTGCTGAAGCCAGTTACCTTCGGAAAAAGAGTTGG
TAGCTCTTGATCCGGCAAACAAACCACCGCTGGTAGCGGTGGTTTTTTTGTTTGCAAGCAGCAGATTACG
CGCAGAAAAAAAGGATCTCAAGAAGATCCTTTGATCTTTTCTACGGGGTCTGACGCTCAGTGGAACGAAA
ACTCACGTTAAGGGATTTTGGTCATGAGATTATC
Features (pLannotate 1.2.2; 18 found; start..end, strand, type, name):
     88..948     -  CDS            AmpR: β-lactamase; bla; confers resistance to ampicillin, carbenicillin, and related antibiotics
    949..1053    -  promoter       AmpR promoter: bla
   1084..1103    +  enhancer       CMV enhancer (fragment): human cytomegalovirus immediate early enhancer
   1104..2308    +  promoter       UbC promoter: human ubiquitin C promoter
   2335..2400    +  CDS            3xFLAG: three tandem FLAG® epitope tags, followed by an enterokinase cleavage site
   2941..2957    +  CDS            ZFHD1 (DNA binding domain) (fragment): composite human DNA-binding domain composed of domains from the transcription factors Zif268 and Oct-1 (Pomerantz et al., 1995)
   3226..3597    +  CDS            RelA (p65) AD: transcriptional activation domain of human RelA, also known as p65 (O'Shea and Perkins, 2008)
   3609..3680    +  CDS            HBB (fragment): HBB_PONPY - Experimental evidence at transcript level: Swiss-Prot protein existence level 2. Involved in oxygen transport from the lung to the various peripheral tissues. From Pongo pygmaeus (Bornean orangutan).
   3751..3806    +  polyA_signal   β-globin poly(A) signal: rabbit β-globin polyadenylation signal (Gil and Proudfoot, 1987)
   4191..4207    -  protein_bind   lac operator: The lac repressor binds to the lac operator to inhibit transcription in E. coli. This inhibition can be relieved by adding lactose or isopropyl-β-D-thiogalactopyranoside (IPTG). lac repressor encoded by lacI
   4215..4245    -  promoter       lac promoter: promoter for the E. coli lac operon
   4260..4281    -  protein_bind   CAP binding site: CAP binding activates transcription in the presence of cAMP. E. coli catabolite activator protein
   4294..4333    -  CDS            lacI (fragment): lac repressor; lacI; The lac repressor binds to the lac operator to inhibit transcription in E. coli. This inhibition can be relieved by adding lactose or isopropyl-β-D-thiogalactopyranoside (IPTG).
   4340..4362    +  promoter       SV40 promoter (fragment): SV40 enhancer and early promoter
   4366..4500    +  rep_origin     SV40 ori: SV40 origin of replication
   4520..4654    +  polyA_signal   SV40 poly(A) signal: SV40 polyadenylation signal
   4656..4710    -  CDS            lacI (fragment): lac repressor; lacI; The lac repressor binds to the lac operator to inhibit transcription in E. coli. This inhibition can be relieved by adding lactose or isopropyl-β-D-thiogalactopyranoside (IPTG).
   4893..5481    -  rep_origin     ori: high-copy-number ColE1/pMB1/pBR322/pUC origin of replication
