[The description below was written by a language model from this plasmid's Addgene catalogue record and pLannotate feature annotations shown in this document.]
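Description:
pMZ-183 is a 5.6 kb mammalian expression plasmid built on the pCAGEN backbone for transient, constitutive production of a synthetic zinc finger transcription regulator (synZiFTR), ZF8-p65. It is propagated in E. coli through a high-copy ColE1/pUC-type origin and selected with ampicillin via the β-lactamase gene and its native promoter. The backbone also carries an SV40 origin of replication with an adjacent SV40 poly(A) signal, along with residual lac promoter/operator and CAP-site sequences that are cloning-vector remnants and play no role in the mammalian cassette.

The expression unit is driven by the human ubiquitin C promoter. Only a very short CMV enhancer fragment remains upstream, so the CAG promoter of the parental backbone appears to have been replaced. The open reading frame encodes an N-terminal 3xFLAG epitope for detection, a nuclear localisation signal, the engineered ZF8-1 zinc finger array, and the transcriptional activation domain of human RelA (p65). Transcripts are terminated by the rabbit β-globin polyadenylation signal. The automated annotation does not recognise the NLS or the synthetic zinc finger array as such. It flags only a small ZFHD1-like match in that region, and a short "HBB" hit downstream most likely reflects β-globin sequence belonging to the terminator region.

In cells, the zinc finger domain directs the fusion to its cognate synthetic binding motif, and p65 activates transcription of a reporter or payload gene placed under a matching synthetic promoter supplied separately. The plasmid serves as a constitutively active activator for transfection-based testing of synZiFTR gene circuits in human cells.
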