Addgene plasmid #195431: pMZ-183
Purpose: Transient, constitutive expression of synZiFTR: ZF8-p65
Depositing lab: Ahmad Khalil. Depositing organization: Boston University Main Campus. Publication: Multidimensional control of therapeutic human cell function with synthetic gene circuits. Li HS, Israni DV, Gagnon KA, Gan KA, Raymond MH, Sander JD, Roybal KT, Joung JK, Wong WW, Khalil AS. Science. 2022 Dec 16;378(6625):1227-1234. doi: 10.1126/science.ade0156. Epub 2022 Dec 15. PubMed 36520914.
Backbone
  Vector backbone: pCAGEN
  Vector type: Mammalian Expression
Growth in bacteria
  Bacterial resistance: Ampicillin, 100 μg/mL
  Growth temperature: 37°C
  Growth strain: NEB Stable
  Copy number: Unknown
Gene/Insert
  Gene/Insert name: pUb - 3XFLAG - NLS - ZF8-1 (ZF8) - p65 - RbGpA
  Species: Synthetic
  Cloning method: Gibson Cloning
Terms and licenses: Academic/Nonprofit Terms; Industry Terms: Not Available to Industry
How to cite: pMZ-183 was a gift from Ahmad Khalil (Addgene plasmid # 195431 ; http://n2t.net/addgene:195431 ; RRID:Addgene_195431)
